Addgene plasmid #147060: pAc5.1B-EGFP-DmGW182_604-1115_N
Purpose: Insect Expression of DmGW182_604-1115
Depositing lab: Elisa Izaurralde. Depositing organization: Max Planck Institute for Developmental Biology. Publication: The interactions of GW182 proteins with PABP and deadenylases are required for both translational repression and degradation of miRNA targets. Huntzinger E, Kuzuoglu-Ozturk D, Braun JE, Eulalio A, Wohlbold L, Izaurralde E. Nucleic Acids Res. 2013 Jan;41(2):978-94. doi: 10.1093/nar/gks1078. Epub 2012 Nov 21. PubMed 23172285.
Backbone
  Vector backbone: Unknown
  Vector type: Insect Expression
Growth in bacteria
  Bacterial resistance: Ampicillin, 100 μg/mL
  Growth temperature: 37°C
  Growth strain: DH5alpha
  Copy number: Low Copy
Gene/Insert
  Gene/Insert name: DmGW182_604-1115
  Species: D. melanogaster (fly)
  Mutation: Two non silent mutations V704A and N799S and one silent mutation G2295A compared to the sequence given by NM_166780 varA.
  Entrez Gene: gw (a.k.a. Dmel_CG31992, CG11484, CG31992, CG9905, Dmel\CG31992, GQ182, GW, GW182, Gw, Gw182, anon-EST:Posey205, dGW182, gw182)
  Cloning method: Unknown
Terms and licenses: Academic/Nonprofit Terms; Industry Terms: Not Available to Industry
Depositor comments: Plasmids from this collection were made available to the research community and donated after the lab closed. Please note that the sequence provided by the depositing laboratory may be theoretical/predicted or based on Sanger sequencing results. There may be discrepancies between sequencing results obtained by Addgene and the depositor sequence. If an Addgene verified sequence is not available, please contact before placing your order to request that our lab fully sequence the plasmid.
How to cite: pAc5.1B-EGFP-DmGW182_604-1115_N was a gift from Elisa Izaurralde (Addgene plasmid # 147060 ; http://n2t.net/addgene:147060 ; RRID:Addgene_147060)
