[The description below was written by a language model from this plasmid's Addgene catalogue record and pLannotate feature annotations shown in this document.]
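Description:
pAc5.1B-EGFP-DmGW182_604-1115_N is a 7.6 kb insect expression plasmid for producing an EGFP-tagged fragment of the Drosophila melanogaster GW182 protein (gene gw) in fly cells. The catalogue lists the backbone as unknown, although the name and annotated features point to a pAc5.1-type vector. In bacteria it is maintained through a ColE1/pUC-family origin and selected with ampicillin via a β-lactamase gene under its own bla promoter. The annotation describes this origin class as high copy, whereas the catalogue lists the plasmid as low copy. A partial tetracycline-resistance sequence and a small SV40 large T antigen fragment also appear in the table. These are probably backbone remnants rather than functional elements. No selectable marker for insect cells is annotated.

The expression cassette is driven by the Drosophila actin 5C (Ac5) promoter, a strong constitutive promoter widely used in cultured fly cells. It directs an EGFP coding sequence followed by the gw fragment covering residues 604–1115, so EGFP sits at the N-terminus of the fusion. A V5 epitope tag sequence lies just downstream of the insert, but the record does not say whether it is in frame or preceded by a stop codon. An SV40 polyadenylation signal follows. Relative to the reference transcript, the insert carries two amino-acid substitutions, V704A and N799S, plus one silent change.

The associated study examined how GW182 proteins interact with PABP and deadenylases during translational repression and degradation of miRNA targets. This fits use of the construct to test the contribution of this GW182 region, with EGFP available for detection, localisation or pull-down. The depositor sequence may be theoretical or based on partial sequencing.
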