Features (pLannotate 1.2.2; 10 found; start..end, strand, type, name):
     56..2568    +  promoter       Ac5 promoter: Drosophila melanogaster actin 5C promoter
   2588..3304    +  CDS            EGFP: EGFP is a basic (constitutively fluorescent) green fluorescent protein published in 1996, derived from Aequorea victoria. It is reported to be a rapidly-maturing weak dimer with moderate acid sensitivity.
   3329..4882    +  CDS            gw (fragment): GAWKY_DROME - Also known as GW182 From Drosophila melanogaster (Fruit fly).
   4908..4949    +  CDS            V5 tag: epitope tag from simian virus 5
   5049..5183    -  polyA_signal   SV40 poly(A) signal: SV40 polyadenylation signal
   5206..5290    -  CDS            large T antigen (fragment): large T antigen from SV40 (simian virus 40)
   5291..5761    +  CDS            TcR (fragment): tetracycline efflux protein; tet; confers resistance to tetracycline
   5805..6393    -  rep_origin     ori: high-copy-number ColE1/pMB1/pBR322/pUC origin of replication
   6564..7424    -  CDS            AmpR: β-lactamase; bla; confers resistance to ampicillin, carbenicillin, and related antibiotics
   7425..7529    -  promoter       AmpR promoter: bla
>Addgene plasmid #147060 | pAc5.1B-EGFP-DmGW182_604-1115_N | depositor full sequence | sequence record 289507 | Full Sequence
CTTCAAGGAATTAATTCTATATTCTAAAAACACAAATGATACTTCTAAAAAAAATCATGAATGGCATCAA
CTCTGAATCAAATCTTTGCAGATGCACCTACTTCTCATTTCCACTGTCACATCATTTTTCCAGATCTCGC
TGCCTGTTATGTGGCCCACAAACCAAGACACGTTTTATGGCCATTAAAGCTGGCTGATCGTCGCCAAACA
CCAAATACATATCAATATGTACATTCGAGAAAGAAGCGATCAAAGAAGCGTCTTCGGGCGAGTAGGAGAA
TGCGGAGGAGAAGGAGAACGAGCTGATCTAGTATCTCTCCACAATCCAATGCCAACTGACCAACTGGCCA
TATTCGGAGCAATTTGAAGCCAATTTCCATCGCCTGGCGATCGCTCCATTCTTGGCTATATGTTTTTCAC
CGTTCCCGGGGCCATTTTCAAAGACTCGTCGGTAAGATAAGATTGTGTCACTCGCTGTCTCTCTTCATTT
GTCGAAGAATGCTGAGGAATTTCGCGATGACGTCGGCGAGTATTTTGAAGAATGAGAATAATTTGTATTT
ATACGAAAATCAGTTAGTGGAATTTTCTACAAAAACATGTTATCTATAGATAATTTTGTTGCAAAATATG
TTGACTATGACAAAGATTGTATGTATATACCTTTAATGTATTCTCATTTTCTTATGTATTTATAATGGCA
ATGATGATACTGATGATATTTTAAGATGATGCCAGACCACAGGCTGATTTCTGCGTCTTTTGCCGAACGC
AGTGCATGTGCGGTTGTTGTTTTTTGGAATAGTTTCAATTTTCGGACTGTCCGCTTTGATTTCAGTTTCT
TGGCTTATTCAAAAAGCAAAGTAAAGCCAAAAAAGCGAGATGGCAATACCAAATGCGGCAAAACGGTAGT
GGAAGGAAAGGGGTGCGGGGCAGCGGAAGGAAGGGTGGGGCGGGGCGTGGCGGGGTCTGTGGCTGGGCGC
GACGTCACCGACGTTGGAGCCACTCCTTTGACCATGTGTGCGTGTGTGTATTATTCGTGTCTCGCCACTC
GCCGGTTGTTTTTTTCTTTTTATCTCGCTCTCTCTAGCGCCATCTCGTACGCATGCTCAACGCACCGCAT
GTTGCCGTGTCCTTTATGCGTCATTTTGGCTCGAAATAGGCAATTATTTAAACAAAGATTAGTCAACGAA
AACGCTAAAATAAATAAGTCTACAATATGGTTACTTATTGCCATGTGTGTGCAGCCAACGATAGCAACAA
AAGCAACAACACAGTGGCTTTCCCTCTTTCACTTTTTGTTTGCAAGCGCGTGCGAGCAAGACGGCACGAC
CGGCAAACGCAATTACGCTGACAAAGAGCAGACGAAGTTTTGGCCGAAAAACATCAAGGCGCCTGATACG
AATGCATTTGCAATAACAATTGCGATATTTAATATTGTTTATGAAGCTGTTTGACTTCAAAACACACAAA
AAAAAAAATAAAACAAATTATTTGAAAGAGAATTAGGAATCGGACAGCTTATCGTTACGGGCTAACAGCA
CACCGAGACGAAATAGCTTACCTGACGTCACAGCCTCTGGAAGAACTGCCGCCAAGCAGAGAGAGAGAGA
AAAAGAGGGAGAGCAGCTTAGACCGCATGTGCTTGTGTGTGAGGCGTCTCTCTCTTCGTCTCCTGTTTGC
GCAAACGCATAGACTGCACTGAGAAAATCGATTACCTATTTTTTATGAATGAATATTTGCACTATTACTA
TTCAAAACTATTAAGATAGCAATCACATTCAATAGCCAAATACTATACCACCTGAGCGATGCAACGAAAT
GATCAATTTGAGCAAAAATGCTGCATATTTAGGACGGCATCATTATAGAAATGCTTCTTGCTGTGTACTT
TTCTCTCGTCTGGCAGCTGTTTCGCCGTTATTGTTAAAACCGGCTTAAGTTAGGTGTGTTTTCTACGACT
AGTGATGCCCCTACTAGAAGATGTGTGTTGCACAAATGTCCCTGAATAACCAATTTGAAGTGCAGATAGC
AGTAAACGTAAGCTAATATGAATATTATTTAACTGTAATGTTTTAATATCGCTGGACATTACTAATAAAC
CCACTATAAACACATGTACATATGTATGTTTTGGCATACAATGAGTAGTTGGGGAAAAAATGTGTAAAAG
CACCGTGACCATCACAGCATAAAGATAACCAGCTGAAGTATCGAATATGAGTAACCCCCAAATTGAATCA
CATGCCGCAACTGATAGGACCCATGGAAGTACACTCTTCATGGCGATATACAAGACACACACAAGCACGA
ACACCCAGTTGCGGAGGAAATTCTCCGTAAATGAAAACCCAATCGGCGAACAATTCATACCCATATATGG
TAAAAGTTTTGAACGCGACTTGAGAGCGGAGAGCATTGCGGCTGATAAGGTTTTAGCGCTAAGCGGGCTT
TATAAAACGGGCTGCGGGACCAGTTTTCATATCACTACCGTTTGAGTTCTTGTGCTGTGTGGATACTCCT
CCCGACACAAAGCCGCTCCATCAGCCAGCAGTCGTCTAATCCAGAGACCCCGGATCGGGGTACCAACATG
GTGAGCAAGGGCGAGGAGCTGTTCACCGGGGTGGTGCCCATCCTGGTCGAGCTGGACGGCGACGTAAACG
GCCACAAGTTCAGCGTGTCCGGCGAGGGCGAGGGCGATGCCACCTACGGCAAGCTGACCCTGAAGTTCAT
CTGCACCACCGGCAAGCTGCCCGTGCCCTGGCCCACCCTCGTGACCACCCTGACCTACGGCGTGCAGTGC
TTCAGCCGCTACCCCGACCACATGAAGCAGCACGACTTCTTCAAGTCCGCCATGCCCGAAGGCTACGTCC
AGGAGCGCACCATCTTCTTCAAGGACGACGGCAACTACAAGACCCGCGCCGAGGTGAAGTTCGAGGGCGA
CACCCTGGTGAACCGCATCGAGCTGAAGGGCATCGACTTCAAGGAGGACGGCAACATCCTGGGGCACAAG
CTGGAGTACAACTACAACAGCCACAACGTCTATATCATGGCCGACAAGCAGAAGAACGGCATCAAGGTGA
ACTTCAAGATCCGCCACAACATCGAGGACGGCAGCGTGCAGCTCGCCGACCACTACCAGCAGAACACCCC
CATCGGCGACGGCCCCGTGCTGCTGCCCGACAACCACTACCTGAGCACCCAGTCCGCCCTGAGCAAAGAC
CCCAACGAGAAGCGCGATCACATGGTCCTGCTGGAGTTCGTGACCGCCGCCGGGATCACTCTCGGCATGG
ACGAGCTGTACAAGCCAAGCTTGAATTCTGCAGATATCCAGCACAGTGGCGGCCGCGGATCTTATGCCGA
CCACAATAGTTCAACAAGCAGCGGTGGATTTGCTGGTCGTTACCCGGTCAACAGTGGACAACCTTCAATG
TCCTTTCCTCATAATAACCTTATGAATAACATGGGAGGTACCGCTGTTACTGGAGGTAACAACAATACAA
ACATGACAGCTTTACAGGTGCAAAAGTATTTAAATCAAGGGCAACATGGTGTCGCTGTTGGACCGCAAGC
CGTTGGTAATTCTTCAGCAGTATCTGTCGGATTTGGTCAGAACACGTCTAACGCAGCAGTGGCAGGAGCA
GCCTCTGCAAATATAGCAGCAAATACAAACAACCAACCGTCTGGTCAGCAAATTCGCATGCTAGGCCAGC
AAATTCAGTTGGCCATTCATAGTGGTTTCATATCTAGTCAGATATTGACTCAACCGCTAACTCAAACAAC
CCTTAACCTTTTAAACCAACTTCTTAGCAATATTAAGCATCTCCAGGCTGCACAGCAATCCCTTACCCGC
GGGGGAAATGTCAATCCAATGGCAGTGAATGTGGCTATATCTAAATACAAGCAGCAAATCCAGAATTTAC
AGAACCAGATAAGTGCACAACAGGCTGTGTATGTAAAACAGCAAAATATGCAACCAACTTCACAACAACA
ACAGCCCCAACAACAGCAACTTCCTTCTGTTCATCTAAGTAACTCAGGCAACGACTATTTAAGAGGTCAC
GATGCAATAAATAATTTGCAAAGCAACTTTTCTGAGCTCAATATTAATAAGCCAAGTGGATATCAAGGAG
CGTCCAATCAACAATCCCGATTAAATCAGTGGAAGCTTCCAGTATTAGATAAGGAGATCAACTCTGACAG
TACGGAATTTTCTCGTGCCCCAGGTGCAACGAAACAAAATTTGACGGCCAACACAAGCAACATAAACTCT
TTGGGTCTTCAAAACGATAGTACATGGTCAACTGGACGCAGTATTGGTGACGGTTGGCCTGATCCCTCAT
CTGATAACGAGAATAAAGACTGGTCTGTTGCTCAGCCAACTTCAGCAGCAACTGCTTACACTGATCTGGT
CCAAGAGTTTGAGCCAGGCAAGCCATGGAAGGGTTCACAGATCAAAAGCATAGAAGATGATCCCAGCATT
ACACCAGGAAGCGTTGCTAGATCTCCATTGTCTATTAATTCGACGCCAAAAGATGCTGACATATTTGCCA
ATACCGGTAAAAATTCACCGACTGATTTACCGCCACTAAGTTTATCGTCGTCTACATGGAGTTTTAATCC
AAACCAAAATTATCCGAGTCACAGTTGGTCTGACAATAGTCAACAATGTACCGCCACTTCGGAGCTTTGG
ACAAGCCCGCTAAATAAATCATCGTCTCGAGGTCCCCCGCCAGGATTGACTGCCAATTCAAATAAATCTG
CAAATAGTAATGCGTCAACGCCAACAACTATTACCGGAGGTGCGAATGGATGGTTACAGCCTCGAAGTGG
CGGTGTTCAAACCACAAACACTAATTGGACAGGTGGTAACACCACTTGGGGCTAATCTAGAGGGCCCGCG
GTTCGAAGGTAAGCCTATCCCTAACCCTCTCCTCGGTCTCGATTCTACGCGTACCGGTCATCATCACCAT
CACCATTGAGTTTAAACCCGCTGATCAGCCTCGACTGTGCCTTCTAAGGCCTGAGCTCGCTGATCAGCCT
CGATCGAGGATCCAGACATGATAAGATACATTGATGAGTTTGGACAAACCACAACTAGAATGCAGTGAAA
AAAATGCTTTATTTGTGAAATTTGTGATGCTATTGCTTTATTTGTAACCATTATAAGCTGCAATAAACAA
GTTAACAACAACAATTGCATTCATTTTATGTTTCAGGTTCAGGGGGAGGTGTGGGAGGTTTTTTAAAGCA
AGTAAAACCTCTACAAATGTGGTATGGCTGATTATGATCAGTCGACCGATGCCCTTGAGAGCCTTCAACC
CAGTCAGCTCCTTCCGGTGGGCGCGGGGCATGACTATCGTCGCCGCACTTATGACTGTCTTCTTTATCAT
GCAACTCGTAGGACAGGTGCCGGCAGCGCTCTGGGTCATTTTCGGCGAGGACCGCTTTCGCTGGAGCGCG
ACGATGATCGGCCTGTCGCTTGCGGTATTCGGAATCTTGCACGCCCTCGCTCAAGCCTTCGTCACTGGTC
CCGCCACCAAACGTTTCGGCGAGAAGCAGGCCATTATCGCCGGCATGGCGGCCGACGCGCTGGGCTACGT
CTTGCTGGCGTTCGCGACGCGAGGCTGGATGGCCTTCCCCATTATGATTCTTCTCGCTTCCGGCGGCATC
GGGATGCCCGCGTTGCAGGCCATGCTGTCCAGGCAGGTAGATGACGACCATCAGGGACAGCTTCAAGGAT
CGCTCGCGGCTCTTACCAGCCAGCAAAAGGCCAGGAACCGTAAAAAGGCCGCGTTGCTGGCGTTTTTCCA
TAGGCTCCGCCCCCCTGACGAGCATCACAAAAATCGACGCTCAAGTCAGAGGTGGCGAAACCCGACAGGA
CTATAAAGATACCAGGCGTTTCCCCCTGGAAGCTCCCTCGTGCGCTCTCCTGTTCCGACCCTGCCGCTTA
CCGGATACCTGTCCGCCTTTCTCCCTTCGGGAAGCGTGGCGCTTTCTCAATGCTCACGCTGTAGGTATCT
CAGTTCGGTGTAGGTCGTTCGCTCCAAGCTGGGCTGTGTGCACGAACCCCCCGTTCAGCCCGACCGCTGC
GCCTTATCCGGTAACTATCGTCTTGAGTCCAACCCGGTAAGACACGACTTATCGCCACTGGCAGCAGCCA
CTGGTAACAGGATTAGCAGAGCGAGGTATGTAGGCGGTGCTACAGAGTTCTTGAAGTGGTGGCCTAACTA
CGGCTACACTAGAAGGACAGTATTTGGTATCTGCGCTCTGCTGAAGCCAGTTACCTTCGGAAAAAGAGTT
GGTAGCTCTTGATCCGGCAAACAAACCACCGCTGGTAGCGGTGGTTTTTTTGTTTGCAAGCAGCAGATTA
CGCGCAGAAAAAAAGGATCTCAAGAAGATCCTTTGATCTTTTCTACGGGGTCTGACGCTCAGTGGAACGA
AAACTCACGTTAAGGGATTTTGGTCATGAGATTATCAAAAAGGATCTTCACCTAGATCCTTTTAAATTAA
AAATGAAGTTTTAAATCAATCTAAAGTATATATGAGTAAACTTGGTCTGACAGTTACCAATGCTTAATCA
GTGAGGCACCTATCTCAGCGATCTGTCTATTTCGTTCATCCATAGTTGCCTGACTCCCCGTCGTGTAGAT
AACTACGATACGGGAGGGCTTACCATCTGGCCCCAGTGCTGCAATGATACCGCGAGACCCACGCTCACCG
GCTCCAGATTTATCAGCAATAAACCAGCCAGCCGGAAGGGCCGAGCGCAGAAGTGGTCCTGCAACTTTAT
CCGCCTCCATCCAGTCTATTAATTGTTGCCGGGAAGCTAGAGTAAGTAGTTCGCCAGTTAATAGTTTGCG
CAACGTTGTTGCCATTGCTGCAGGCATCGTGGTGTCACGCTCGTCGTTTGGTATGGCTTCATTCAGCTCC
GGTTCCCAACGATCAAGGCGAGTTACATGATCCCCCATGTTGTGCAAAAAAGCGGTTAGCTCCTTCGGTC
CTCCGATCGTTGTCAGAAGTAAGTTGGCCGCAGTGTTATCACTCATGGTTATGGCAGCACTGCATAATTC
TCTTACTGTCATGCCATCCGTAAGATGCTTTTCTGTGACTGGTGAGTACTCAACCAAGTCATTCTGAGAA
TAGTGTATGCGGCGACCGAGTTGCTCTTGCCCGGCGTCAACACGGGATAATACCGCGCCACATAGCAGAA
CTTTAAAAGTGCTCATCATTGGAAAACGTTCTTCGGGGCGAAAACTCTCAAGGATCTTACCGCTGTTGAG
ATCCAGTTCGATGTAACCCACTCGTGCACCCAACTGATCTTCAGCATCTTTTACTTTCACCAGCGTTTCT
GGGTGAGCAAAAACAGGAAGGCAAAATGCCGCAAAAAAGGGAATAAGGGCGACACGGAAATGTTGAATAC
TCATACTCTTCCTTTTTCAATATTATTGAAGCATTTATCAGGGTTATTGTCTCATGAGCGGATACATATT
TGAATGTATTTAGAAAAATAAACAAATAGGGGTTCCGCGCACATTTCCCCGAAAAGTGCCACCTGACGTC
TAAGAAACCATTATTATCATGACATTAACCTATAAAAATAGGCGTATCACGAGGCCCTTTCGT
